>Addgene plasmid #56615 | mVenus-H2B-6 | depositor partial sequence | sequence record 87503 | insert sequence
ACGTCAGATCCGCTAGCGCTACCGGACTCAGATCTCGAGCTCAAGCTTCGAATTCTGCAGTCGACGGTAC
CGCCACCATGCCAGAGCCAGCGAAGTCTGCTCCCGCCCCGAAAAAGGGCTCCAAGAAGGCGGTGACTAAG
GCGCAGAAGAAAGGCGGCAAGAAGCGCAAGCGCAGCCGCAAGGAGAGCTATTCCATCTATGTGTACAAGG
TTCTGAAGCAGGTCCACCCTGACACCGGCATTTCGTCCAAGGCCATGGGCATCATGAATTCGTTTGTGAA
CGACATTTTCGAGCGCATCGCAGGTGAGGCTTCCCGCCTGGCGCATTACAACAAGCGCTCGACCATCACC
TCCAGGGAGATCCAGACGGCCGTGCGCCTGCTGCTGCCTGGGGAGTTGGCCAAGCACGCCGTGTCCGAGG
GTACTAAGGCCATCACCAAGTACACCAGCGCTAAGGATCCACCGGTCGCCACCATGGTGAGCAAGGGCGA
GGAGCTGTTCACCGGGGTGGTGCCCATCCTGGTCGAGCTGGACGGCGACGTAAACGGCCACAAGTTCAGC
GTGTCCGGCGAGGGCGAGGGCGATGCCACCTACGGCAAGCTGACCCTGAAGCTGATCTGCACCACCGGCA
AGCTGCCCGTGCCCTGGCCCACCCTCGTGACCACCCTGGGCTACGGCCTGCAGTGCTTCGCCCGCTACCC
CGACCACATGAAGCAGCACGACTTCTTCAAGTCCGCCATGCCCGAAGGCTACGTCCAGGAGCGCACCATC
TTCTTCAAGGACGACGGCAACTACAAGACCCGCGCCGAGGTGAAGTTCGAGGGCGACACCCTGGTGAACC
GCATCGAGCTGAAGGGCATCGACTTCAAGGAGGACGGCAACATCCTGGGGCACAAGCTGGAGTACAACTA
CAACAGCCACAACGTCTATATCACCGCCGACAAGCAGAAGAACGGCATCAAGGCCAACTTCAAGATCCGC
CACAACATCGAGGACGGCGGCGTGCAGCTCGCCGACCACTACCAGCAGAACACCCCCATCGGCGACGGCC
CCGTGCTGCTGCCCGACAACCACTACCTGAGCTACCAGTCCAAGCTGAGCAAAGACCCCAACGAGAAGCG
CGATCACATGGTCCTGCTGGAGTTCGTGACCGCCGCCGGGATCACTCTCGGCATGGACGAGCTGTACAAG
TAAAGCGGCCGCGACTCTAGATCATAATCAGCCATACCACATTG
