>Addgene plasmid #56615 | mVenus-H2B-6 | addgene partial sequence | sequence record 104015 | C-ter-GFP 5'-CTCCTCGCCCTTGCTCAC-3'
TTGGTGATGGCCTTAGTACCCTCGGACACGGCGTGCTTGGCCAACTCCCCAGGCAGCAGCAGGCGCACGG
CCGTCTGGATCTCCCTGGAGGTGATGGTCGAGCGCTTGTTGTAATGCGCCAGGCGGGAAGCCTCACCTGC
GATGCGCTCGAAAATGTCGTTCACAAACGAATTCATGATGCCCATGGCCTTGGACGAAATGCCGGTGTCA
GGGTGGACCTGCTTCAGAACCTTGTACACATAGATGGAATAGCTCTCCTTGCGGCTGCGCTTGCGCTTCT
TGCCGCCTTTCTTCTGCGCCTTAGTCACCGCCTTCTTGGAGCCCTTTTTCGGGGCGGGAGCAGACTTCGC
TGGCTCTGGCATGGTGGCGGTACCGTCGACTGCAGAATTCGAAGCTTGAGCTCGAGATCTGAGTCCGGTA
GCGCTAGCGGATCTGACGGTTCACTAAACCAGCTCTGCTTATATAGACCTCCCACCGTACACGCCTACCG
CCCATTTGCGTCAATGGGGCGGAGTTGTTACGACATTTTGGAAAGTCCCGTTGATTTTGGTGCCAAAACA
AACTCCCATTGACGTCAATGGGGTGGAGACTTGGAAATCCCCGTGAGTCAAACCGCTATCCACGCCCATT
GATGTACTGCCAAAACCGCATCACCATGGTAATAGCGATGACTAATACGTAGATGTACTGCCAAGTAGGA
AAGTCCCATAAGGTCATGTACTGGGCATAATGCCAGGCGGGCCATTTACCGTCATTGACGTCAATAGG
