[The description below was written by a language model from this plasmid's Addgene catalogue record.]
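Description:
mVenus-H2B-6 is a mammalian expression plasmid that produces human histone H2B fused to the yellow fluorescent protein mVenus, serving as a marker for the nucleus and chromatin. It is built on an mVenus vector backbone of about 4.75 kb (without the insert), is maintained in E. coli as a high-copy plasmid under kanamycin selection, and carries a neomycin resistance marker so that transfected mammalian cells can be selected with G418. No feature table accompanies the record, so the origin of replication and the promoter driving the resistance marker are not stated. An SV40 polyadenylation signal downstream of the insert is suggested only by the name of the 3′ sequencing primer.

The insert is the human H2B coding sequence corresponding to the H2BC11 (HIST1H2BJ) gene, with two recorded amino-acid substitutions, D26G and V119I. Expression is driven by the CMV promoter, a strong constitutive promoter active in many mammalian cell types. The record lists mVenus as the fusion partner but does not say which end of H2B it is attached to, nor does it explain the "6" in the name. Because H2B is a core nucleosome component, the fusion is incorporated into chromatin and labels nuclei in interphase and condensed chromosomes during mitosis.

The stated purpose is fluorescent localization to the nucleus and histones, with excitation at 515 nm and emission at 528 nm. Constructs of this type are commonly used in live or fixed cell imaging to identify and track nuclei, follow chromosome dynamics through cell division, or provide a nuclear reference in multicolour experiments.
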