Addgene plasmid #56615: mVenus-H2B-6
Purpose: Localization: Nucleus/Histones, Excitation: 515, Emission: 528
Depositing lab: Michael Davidson. Depositing organization: Florida State University, Tallahassee.
Backbone
  Vector backbone: mVenus
  Backbone size w/o insert (bp): 4750
  Vector type: Mammalian Expression
  Selectable markers: Neomycin (select with G418)
Growth in bacteria
  Bacterial resistance: Kanamycin, 50 μg/mL
  Growth temperature: 37°C
  Growth strain: DH5alpha
  Copy number: High Copy
Gene/Insert
  Gene/Insert name: H2B (alt names: Human Histone H2B; NM_021058.3)
  Species: H. sapiens (human)
  Mutation: D26G and V119I in H2B
  Entrez Gene: H2BC11 (a.k.a. H2B/r, H2BFR, H2BJ, HIST1H2BJ)
  Promoter: CMV
  Tag / fusion protein: mVenus
  Cloning method: Unknown
  Sequencing primers: 5′ CMV-F; 3′ SV40pA-R
Terms and licenses: Academic/Nonprofit Terms; Industry Terms
Depositor comments: . Excitation = 515; Emission = 528
How to cite: mVenus-H2B-6 was a gift from Michael Davidson (Addgene plasmid # 56615 ; http://n2t.net/addgene:56615 ; RRID:Addgene_56615)
